>Addgene plasmid #116470 | pHAGE-PIK3CA-E365K | addgene full sequence | sequence record 242480 | Addgene NGS Result
TGGAAGGGCTAATTCACTCCCAAAGAAGACAAGATATCCTTGATCTGTGGATCTACCACACACAAGGCTA
CTTCCCTGATTAGCAGAACTACACACCAGGGCCAGGGGTCAGATATCCACTGACCTTTGGATGGTGCTAC
AAGCTAGTACCAGTTGAGCCAGATAAGGTAGAAGAGGCCAATAAAGGAGAGAACACCAGCTTGTTACACC
CTGTGAGCCTGCATGGGATGGATGACCCGGAGAGAGAAGTGTTAGAGTGGAGGTTTGACAGCCGCCTAGC
ATTTCATCACGTGGCCCGAGAGCTGCATCCGGAGTACTTCAAGAACTGCTGATATCGAGCTTGCTACAAG
GGACTTTCCGCTGGGGACTTTCCAGGGAGGCGTGGCCTGGGCGGGACTGGGGAGTGGCGAGCCCTCAGAT
CCTGCATATAAGCAGCTGCTTTTTGCCTGTACTGGGTCTCTCTGGTTAGACCAGATCTGAGCCTGGGAGC
TCTCTGGCTAACTAGGGAACCCACTGCTTAAGCCTCAATAAAGCTTGCCTTGAGTGCTTCAAGTAGTGTG
TGCCCGTCTGTTGTGTGACTCTGGTAACTAGAGATCCCTCAGACCCTTTTAGTCAGTGTGGAAAATCTCT
AGCAGTGGCGCCCGAACAGGGACTTGAAAGCGAAAGGGAAACCAGAGGAGCTCTCTCGACGCAGGACTCG
GCTTGCTGAAGCGCGCACGGCAAGAGGCGAGGGGCGGCGACTGGTGAGTACGCCAAAAATTTTGACTAGC
GGAGGCTAGAAGGAGAGAGATGGGTGCGAGAGCGTCAGTATTAAGCGGGGGAGAATTAGATCGCGATGGG
AAAAAATTCGGTTAAGGCCAGGGGGAAAGAAAAAATATAAATTAAAACATATAGTATGGGCAAGCAGGGA
GCTAGAACGATTCGCAGTTAATCCTGGCCTGTTAGAAACATCAGAAGGCTGTAGACAAATACTGGGACAG
CTACAACCATCCCTTCAGACAGGATCAGAAGAACTTAGATCATTATATAATACAGTAGCAACCCTCTATT
GTGTGCATCAAAGGATAGAGATAAAAGACACCAAGGAAGCTTTAGACAAGATAGAGGAAGAGCAAAACAA
AAGTAAGACCACCGCACAGCAAGCGGCCGGCCGCTGATCTTCAGACCTGGAGGAGGAGATATGAGGGACA
ATTGGAGAAGTGAATTATATAAATATAAAGTAGTAAAAATTGAACCATTAGGAGTAGCACCCACCAAGGC
AAAGAGAAGAGTGGTGCAGAGAGAAAAAAGAGCAGTGGGAATAGGAGCTTTGTTCCTTGGGTTCTTGGGA
GCAGCAGGAAGCACTATGGGCGCAGCGTCAATGACGCTGACGGTACAGGCCAGACAATTATTGTCTGGTA
TAGTGCAGCAGCAGAACAATTTGCTGAGGGCTATTGAGGCGCAACAGCATCTGTTGCAACTCACAGTCTG
GGGCATCAAGCAGCTCCAGGCAAGAATCCTGGCTGTGGAAAGATACCTAAAGGATCAACAGCTCCTGGGG
ATTTGGGGTTGCTCTGGAAAACTCATTTGCACCACTGCTGTGCCTTGGAATGCTAGTTGGAGTAATAAAT
CTCTGGAACAGATTTGGAATCACACGACCTGGATGGAGTGGGACAGAGAAATTAACAATTACACAAGCTT
AATACACTCCTTAATTGAAGAATCGCAAAACCAGCAAGAAAAGAATGAACAAGAATTATTGGAATTAGAT
AAATGGGCAAGTTTGTGGAATTGGTTTAACATAACAAATTGGCTGTGGTATATAAAATTATTCATAATGA
TAGTAGGAGGCTTGGTAGGTTTAAGAATAGTTTTTGCTGTACTTTCTATAGTGAATAGAGTTAGGCAGGG
ATATTCACCATTATCGTTTCAGACCCACCTCCCAACCCCGAGGGGACCCGACAGGCCCGAAGGAATAGAA
GAAGAAGGTGGAGAGAGAGACAGAGACAGATCCATTCGATTAGTGAACGGATCTCGACGGTATCGCCGAA
TTCACAAATGGCAGTATTCATCCACAATTTTAAAAGAAAAGGGGGGATTGGGGGGTACAGTGCAGGGGAA
AGAATAGTAGACATAATAGCAACAGACATACAAACTAAAGAATTACAAAAACAAATTACAAAAATTCAAA
ATTTTCGGGTTTATTACAGGGACAGCAGAGATCCAGTTTGGACTAGTCGTGAGGCTCCGGTGCCCGTCAG
TGGGCAGAGCGCACATCGCCCACAGTCCCCGAGAAGTTGGGGGGAGGGGTCGGCAATTGAACCGGTGCCT
AGAGAAGGTGGCGCGGGGTAAACTGGGAAAGTGATGTCGTGTACTGGCTCCGCCTTTTTCCCGAGGGTGG
GGGAGAACCGTATATAAGTGCAGTAGTCGCCGTGAACGTTCTTTTTCGCAACGGGTTTGCCGCCAGAACA
CAGGTAAGTGCCGTGTGTGGTTCCCGCGGGCCTGGCCTCTTTACGGGTTATGGCCCTTGCGTGCCTTGAA
TTACTTCCACCTGGCTGCAGTACGTGATTCTTGATCCCGAGCTTCGGGTTGGAAGTGGGTGGGAGAGTTC
GAGGCCTTGCGCTTAAGGAGCCCCTTCGCCTCGTGCTTGAGTTGAGGCCTGGCCTGGGCGCTGGGGCCGC
CGCGTGCGAATCTGGTGGCACCTTCGCGCCTGTCTCGCTGCTTTCGATAAGTCTCTAGCCATTTAAAATT
TTTGATGACCTGCTGCGACGCTTTTTTTCTGGCAAGATAGTCTTGTAAATGCGGGCCAAGATCTGCACAC
TGGTATTTCGGTTTTTGGGGCCGCGGGCGGCGACGGGGCCCGTGCGTCCCAGCGCACATGTTCGGCGAGG
CGGGGCCTGCGAGCGCGGCCACCGAGAATCGGACGGGGGTAGTCTCAAGCTGGCCGGCCTGCTCTGGTGC
CTGGCCTCGCGCCGCCGTGTATCGCCCCGCCCTGGGCGGCAAGGCTGGCCCGGTCGGCACCAGTTGCGTG
AGCGGAAAGATGGCCGCTTCCCGGCCCTGCTGCAGGGAGCTCAAAATGGAGGACGCGGCGCTCGGGAGAG
CGGGCGGGTGAGTCACCCACACAAAGGAAAAGGGCCTTTCCGTCCTCAGCCGTCGCTTCATGTGACTCCA
CGGAGTACCGGGCGCCGTCCAGGCACCTCGATTAGTTCTCGAGCTTTTGGAGTACGTCGTCTTTAGGTTG
GGGGGAGGGGTTTTATGCGATGGAGTTTCCCCACACTGAGTGGGTGGAGACTGAAGTTAGGCCAGCTTGG
CACTTGATGTAATTCTCCTTGGAATTTGCCCTTTTTGAGTTTGGATCTTGGTTCATTCTCAAGCCTCAGA
CAGTGGTTCAAAGTTTTTTTCTTCCATTTCAGGTGTCGTGAAGCGGCCCTGCAGATATCAACAAGTTTGT
ACAAAAAAGCAGGCACCATGCCTCCAAGACCATCATCAGGTGAACTGTGGGGCATCCACTTGATGCCCCC
AAGAATCCTAGTAGAATGTTTACTACCAAATGGAATGATAGTGACTTTAGAATGCCTCCGTGAGGCTACA
TTAATAACCATAAAGCATGAACTATTTAAAGAAGCAAGAAAATACCCCCTCCATCAACTTCTTCAAGATG
AATCTTCTTACATTTTCGTAAGTGTTACTCAAGAAGCAGAAAGGGAAGAATTTTTTGATGAAACAAGACG
ACTTTGTGACCTTCGGCTTTTTCAACCCTTTTTAAAAGTAATTGAACCAGTAGGCAACCGTGAAGAAAAG
ATCCTCAATCGAGAAATTGGTTTTGCTATCGGCATGCCAGTGTGTGAATTTGATATGGTTAAAGATCCAG
AAGTACAGGACTTCCGAAGAAATATTCTGAACGTTTGTAAAGAAGCTGTGGATCTTAGGGACCTCAATTC
ACCTCATAGTAGAGCAATGTATGTCTATCCTCCAAATGTAGAATCTTCACCAGAATTGCCAAAGCACATA
TATAATAAATTAGATAAAGGGCAAATAATAGTGGTGATCTGGGTAATAGTTTCTCCAAATAATGACAAGC
AGAAGTATACTCTGAAAATCAACCATGACTGTGTACCAGAACAAGTAATTGCTGAAGCAATCAGGAAAAA
AACTCGAAGTATGTTGCTATCCTCTGAACAACTAAAACTCTGTGTTTTAGAATATCAGGGCAAGTATATT
TTAAAAGTGTGTGGATGTGATGAATACTTCCTAGAAAAATATCCTCTGAGTCAGTATAAGTATATAAGAA
GCTGTATAATGCTTGGGAGGATGCCCAATTTGATGTTGATGGCTAAAGAAAGCCTTTATTCTCAACTGCC
AATGGACTGTTTTACAATGCCATCTTATTCCAGACGCATTTCCACAGCTACACCATATATGAATGGAGAA
ACATCTACAAAATCCCTTTGGGTTATAAATAGTGCACTCAGAATAAAAATTCTTTGTGCAACCTACGTGA
ATGTAAATATTCGAGACATTGATAAGATCTATGTTCGAACAGGTATCTACCATGGAGGAAAACCCTTATG
TGACAATGTGAACACTCAAAGAGTACCTTGTTCCAATCCCAGGTGGAATGAATGGCTGAATTATGATATA
TACATTCCTGATCTTCCTCGTGCTGCTCGACTTTGCCTTTCCATTTGCTCTGTTAAAGGCCGAAAGGGTG
CTAAAGAGGAACACTGTCCATTGGCATGGGGAAATATAAACTTGTTTGATTACACAGACACTCTAGTATC
TGGAAAAATGGCTTTGAATCTTTGGCCAGTACCTCATGGATTAGAAGATTTGCTGAACCCTATTGGTGTT
ACTGGATCAAATCCAAATAAAGAAACTCCATGCTTAGAGTTGGAGTTTGACTGGTTCAGCAGTGTGGTAA
AGTTCCCAGATATGTCAGTGATTGAAGAGCATGCCAATTGGTCTGTATCCCGAGAAGCAGGATTTAGCTA
TTCCCACGCAGGACTGAGTAACAGACTAGCTAGAGACAATGAATTAAGGGAAAATGACAAAGAACAGCTC
AAAGCAATTTCTACACGAGATCCTCTCTCTGAAATCACTGAGCAGGAGAAAGATTTTCTATGGAGTCACA
GACACTATTGTGTAACTATCCCCGAAATTCTACCCAAATTGCTTCTGTCTGTTAAATGGAATTCTAGAGA
TGAAGTAGCCCAGATGTATTGCTTGGTAAAAGATTGGCCTCCAATCAAACCTGAACAGGCTATGGAACTT
CTGGACTGTAATTACCCAGATCCTATGGTTCGAGGTTTTGCTGTTCGGTGCTTGGAAAAATATTTAACAG
ATGACAAACTTTCTCAGTATTTAATTCAGCTAGTACAGGTCCTAAAATATGAACAATATTTGGATAACTT
GCTTGTGAGATTTTTACTGAAGAAAGCATTGACTAATCAAAGGATTGGGCACTTTTTCTTTTGGCATTTA
AAATCTGAGATGCACAATAAAACAGTTAGCCAGAGGTTTGGCCTGCTTTTGGAGTCCTATTGTCGTGCAT
GTGGGATGTATTTGAAGCACCTGAATAGGCAAGTCGAGGCAATGGAAAAGCTCATTAACTTAACTGACAT
TCTCAAACAGGAGAAGAAGGATGAAACACAAAAGGTACAGATGAAGTTTTTAGTTGAGCAAATGAGGCGA
CCAGATTTCATGGATGCTCTACAGGGCTTTCTGTCTCCTCTAAACCCTGCTCATCAACTAGGAAACCTCA
GGCTTGAAGAGTGTCGAATTATGTCCTCTGCAAAAAGGCCACTGTGGTTGAATTGGGAGAACCCAGACAT
CATGTCAGAGTTACTGTTTCAGAACAATGAGATCATCTTTAAAAATGGGGATGATTTACGGCAAGATATG
CTAACACTTCAAATTATTCGTATTATGGAAAATATCTGGCAAAATCAAGGTCTTGATCTTCGAATGTTAC
CTTATGGTTGTCTGTCAATCGGTGACTGTGTGGGACTTATTGAGGTGGTGCGAAATTCTCACACTATTAT
GCAAATTCAGTGCAAAGGCGGCTTGAAAGGTGCACTGCAGTTCAACAGCCACACACTACATCAGTGGCTC
AAAGACAAGAACAAAGGAGAAATATATGATGCAGCCATTGACCTGTTTACACGTTCATGTGCTGGATACT
GTGTAGCTACCTTCATTTTGGGAATTGGAGATCGTCACAATAGTAACATCATGGTGAAAGACGATGGACA
ACTGTTTCATATAGATTTTGGACACTTTTTGGATCACAAGAAGAAAAAATTTGGTTATAAACGAGAACGT
GTGCCATTTGTTTTGACACAGGATTTCTTAATAGTGATTAGTAAAGGAGCCCAAGAATGCACAAAGACAA
GAGAATTTGAGAGGTTTCAGGAGATGTGTTACAAGGCTTATCTAGCTATTCGACAGCATGCCAATCTCTT
CATAAATCTTTTCTCAATGATGCTTGGCTCTGGAATGCCAGAACTACAATCTTTTGATGACATTGCATAC
ATTCGAAAGACCCTAGCCTTAGATAAAACTGAGCAAGAGGCTTTGGAGTATTTCATGAAACAAATGAATG
ATGCACATCATGGTGGCTGGACAACAAAAATGGATTGGATCTTCCACACAATTAAACAGCATGCATTGAA
CTAGAACCCAGCTTTCTTGTACAAAGTGGTTGATATCCAGCACAGTGGCGGCCGCTCGAGTCTAGAGGGC
CCGCGGTTCGAAGGTAAGCCTATCCCTAACCCTCTCCTCGGTCTCGATTCTACGCGTACCGGTTAGTAAT
GAGATCCCTCCCCCCCCCCTAACGTTACTGGCCGAAGCCGCTTGGAATAAGGCCGGTGTGCGTTTGTCTA
TATGTTATTTTCCACCATATTGCCGTCTTTTGGCAATGTGAGGGCCCGGAAACCTGGCCCTGTCTTCTTG
ACGAGCATTCCTAGGGGTCTTTCCCCTCTCGCCAAAGGAATGCAAGGTCTGTTGAATGTCGTGAAGGAAG
CAGTTCCTCTGGAAGCTTCTTGAAGACAAACAACGTCTGTAGCGACCCTTTGCAGGCAGCGGAACCCCCC
ACCTGGCGACAGGTGCCTCTGCGGCCAAAAGCCACGTGTATAAGATACACCTGCAAAGGCGGCACAACCC
CAGTGCCACGTTGTGAGTTGGATAGTTGTGGAAAGAGTCAAATGGCTCTCCTCAAGCGTATTCAACAAGG
GGCTGAAGGATGCCCAGAAGGTACCCCATTGTATGGGATCTGATCTGGGGCCTCGGTGCACATGCTTTAC
ATGTGTTTAGTCGAGGTTAAAAAAACGTCTAGGCCCCCCGAACCACGGGGACGTGGTTTTCCTTTGAAAA
ACACGATGATAATATGGCCACACATATGGTGAGCAAGGGCGAGGAGCTGTTCACCGGGGTGGTGCCCATC
CTGGTCGAGCTGGACGGCGACGTAAACGGCCACAAGTTCAGCGTGTCCGGCGAGGGCGAGGGCGATGCCA
CCTACGGCAAGCTGACCCTGAAGTTCATCTGCACCACCGGCAAGCTGCCCGTGCCCTGGCCCACCCTCGT
GACCACCCTGACCTACGGCGTGCAGTGCTTCAGCCGCTACCCCGACCACATGAAGCAGCACGACTTCTTC
AAGTCCGCCATGCCCGAAGGCTACGTCCAGGAGCGCACCATCTTCTTCAAGGACGACGGCAACTACAAGA
CCCGCGCCGAGGTGAAGTTCGAGGGCGACACCCTGGTGAACCGCATCGAGCTGAAGGGCATCGACTTCAA
GGAGGACGGCAACATCCTGGGGCACAAGCTGGAGTACAACTACAACAGCCACAACGTCTATATCATGGCC
GACAAGCAGAAGAACGGCATCAAGGTGAACTTCAAGATCCGCCACAACATCGAGGACGGCAGCGTGCAGC
TCGCCGACCACTACCAGCAGAACACCCCCATCGGCGACGGCCCCGTGCTGCTGCCCGACAACCACTACCT
GAGCACCCAGTCCGCCCTGAGCAAAGACCCCAACGAGAAGCGCGATCACATGGTCCTGCTGGAGTTCGTG
ACCGCCGCCGGGATCACTCTCGGCATGGACGAGCTGTACAAGTAAATCGATAGATCCTAATCAACCTCTG
GATTACAAAATTTGTGAAAGATTGACTGGTATTCTTAACTATGTTGCTCCTTTTACGCTATGTGGATACG
CTGCTTTAATGCCTTTGTATCATGCTATTGCTTCCCGTATGGCTTTCATTTTCTCCTCCTTGTATAAATC
CTGGTTGCTGTCTCTTTATGAGGAGTTGTGGCCCGTTGTCAGGCAACGTGGCGTGGTGTGCACTGTGTTT
GCTGACGCAACCCCCACTGGTTGGGGCATTGCCACCACCTGTCAGCTCCTTTCCGGGACTTTCGCTTTCC
CCCTCCCTATTGCCACGGCGGAACTCATCGCCGCCTGCCTTGCCCGCTGCTGGACAGGGGCTCGGCTGTT
GGGCACTGACAATTCCGTGGTGTTGTCGGGGAAATCATCGTCCTTTCCTTGGCTGCTCGCCTGTGTTGCC
ACCTGGATTCTGCGCGGGACGTCCTTCTGCTACGTCCCTTCGGCCCTCAATCCAGCGGACCTTCCTTCCC
GCGGCCTGCTGCCGGCTCTGCGGCCTCTTCCGCGTCTTCGCCTTCGCCCTCAGACGAGTCGGATCTCCCT
TTGGGCCGCCTCCCCGCCTGAGATCCTTTAAGACCAATGACTTACAAGGCAGCTGTAGATCTTAGCCACT
TTTTAAAAGAAAAGGGGGGACTGGAAGGGCTAATTCACTCCCAACGAAGACAAGATCTGCTTTTTGCTTG
TACTGGGTCTCTCTGGTTAGACCAGATCTGAGCCTGGGAGCTCTCTGGCTAACTAGGGAACCCACTGCTT
AAGCCTCAATAAAGCTTGCCTTGAGTGCTTCAAGTAGTGTGTGCCCGTCTGTTGTGTGACTCTGGTAACT
AGAGATCCCTCAGACCCTTTTAGTCAGTGTGGAAAATCTCTAGCAGTAGTAGTTCATGTCATCTTATTAT
TCAGTATTTATAACTTGCAAAGAAATGAATATCAGAGAGTGAGAGGCCCGGGTTAATTAAGGAAAGGGCT
AGATCATTCTTGAAGACGAAAGGGCCTCGTGATACGCCTATTTTTATAGGTTAATGTCATGATAATAATG
GTTTCTTAGACGTCAGGTGGCACTTTTCGGGGAAATGTGCGCGGAACCCCTATTTGTTTATTTTTCTAAA
TACATTCAAATATGTATCCGCTCATGAGACAATAACCCTGATAAATGCTTCAATAATATTGAAAAAGGAA
GAGTATGAGTATTCAACATTTCCGTGTCGCCCTTATTCCCTTTTTTGCGGCATTTTGCCTTCCTGTTTTT
GCTCACCCAGAAACGCTGGTGAAAGTAAAAGATGCTGAAGATCAGTTGGGTGCACGAGTGGGTTACATCG
AACTGGATCTCAACAGCGGTAAGATCCTTGAGAGTTTTCGCCCCGAAGAACGTTTTCCAATGATGAGCAC
TTTTAAAGTTCTGCTATGTGGCGCGGTATTATCCCGTGTTGACGCCGGGCAAGAGCAACTCGGTCGCCGC
ATACACTATTCTCAGAATGACTTGGTTGAGTACTCACCAGTCACAGAAAAGCATCTTACGGATGGCATGA
CAGTAAGAGAATTATGCAGTGCTGCCATAACCATGAGTGATAACACTGCGGCCAACTTACTTCTGACAAC
GATCGGAGGACCGAAGGAGCTAACCGCTTTTTTGCACAACATGGGGGATCATGTAACTCGCCTTGATCGT
TGGGAACCGGAGCTGAATGAAGCCATACCAAACGACGAGCGTGACACCACGATGCCTGTAGCAATGGCAA
CAACGTTGCGCAAACTATTAACTGGCGAACTACTTACTCTAGCTTCCCGGCAACAATTAATAGACTGGAT
GGAGGCGGATAAAGTTGCAGGACCACTTCTGCGCTCGGCCCTTCCGGCTGGCTGGTTTATTGCTGATAAA
TCTGGAGCCGGTGAGCGTGGGTCTCGCGGTATCATTGCAGCACTGGGGCCAGATGGTAAGCCCTCCCGTA
TCGTAGTTATCTACACGACGGGGAGTCAGGCAACTATGGATGAACGAAATAGACAGATCGCTGAGATAGG
TGCCTCACTGATTAAGCATTGGTAACTGTCAGACCAAGTTTACTCATATATACTTTAGATTGATTTAAAA
CTTCATTTTTAATTTAAAAGGATCTAGGTGAAGATCCTTTTTGATAATCTCATGACCAAAATCCCTTAAC
GTGAGTTTTCGTTCCACTGAGCGTCAGACCCCGTAGAAAAGATCAAAGGATCTTCTTGAGATCCTTTTTT
TCTGCGCGTAATCTGCTGCTTGCAAACAAAAAAACCACCGCTACCAGCGGTGGTTTGTTTGCCGGATCAA
GAGCTACCAACTCTTTTTCCGAAGGTAACTGGCTTCAGCAGAGCGCAGATACCAAATACTGTTCTTCTAG
TGTAGCCGTAGTTAGGCCACCACTTCAAGAACTCTGTAGCACCGCCTACATACCTCGCTCTGCTAATCCT
GTTACCAGTGGCTGCTGCCAGTGGCGATAAGTCGTGTCTTACCGGGTTGGACTCAAGACGATAGTTACCG
GATAAGGCGCAGCGGTCGGGCTGAACGGGGGGTTCGTGCACACAGCCCAGCTTGGAGCGAACGACCTACA
CCGAACTGAGATACCTACAGCGTGAGCTATGAGAAAGCGCCACGCTTCCCGAAGGGAGAAAGGCGGACAG
GTATCCGGTAAGCGGCAGGGTCGGAACAGGAGAGCGCACGAGGGAGCTTCCAGGGGGAAACGCCTGGTAT
CTTTATAGTCCTGTCGGGTTTCGCCACCTCTGACTTGAGCGTCGATTTTTGTGATGCTCGTCAGGGGGGC
GGAGCCTATGGAAAAACGCCAGCAACGCGGCCTTTTTACGGTTCCTGGCCTTTTGCTGGCCTTTTGCTCA
CATGTTCTTTCCTGCGTTATCCCCTGATTCTGTGGATAACCGTATTACCGCCTTTGAGTGAGCTGATACC
GCTCGCCGCAGCCGAACGACCGAGCGCAGCGAGTCAGTGAGCGAGGAAGCGGAAGAGCGCCCAATACGCA
AACCGCCTCTCCCCGCGCGTTGGCCGATTCATTAATGCAGCAAGCTCATGGCTGACTAATTTTTTTTATT
TATGCAGAGGCCGAGGCCGCCTCGGCCTCTGAGCTATTCCAGAAGTAGTGAGGAGGCTTTTTTGGAGGCC
TAGGCTTTTGCAAAAAGCTCCCCGTGGCACGACAGGTTTCCCGACTGGAAAGCGGGCAGTGAGCGCAACG
CAATTAATGTGAGTTAGCTCACTCATTAGGCACCCCAGGCTTTACACTTTATGCTTCCGGCTCGTATGTT
GTGTGGAATTGTGAGCGGATAACAATTTCACACAGGAAACAGCTATGACATGATTACGAATTTCACAAAT
AAAGCATTTTTTTCACTGCATTCTAGTTGTGGTTTGTCCAAACTCATCAATGTATCTTATCATGTCTGGA
TCAACTGGATAACTCAAGCTAACCAAAATCATCCCAAACTTCCCACCCCATACCCTATTACCACTGCCAA
TTACCTGTGGTTTCATTTACTCTAAACCTGTGATTCCTCTGAATTATTTTCATTTTAAAGAAATTGTATT
TGTTAAATATGTACTACAAACTTAGTAGT
Features (pLannotate 1.2.2; 27 found; start..end, strand, type, name):
    377..634     +  LTR            5' LTR (truncated): truncated 5' long terminal repeat (LTR) from HIV-1
    681..806     +  misc_feature   HIV-1 Ψ: packaging signal of human immunodeficiency virus type 1
    790..1128    +  CDS            HIV-1 gag (fragment): gag protein from human immunodeficiency virus 1; gag
   1303..1536    +  misc_feature   RRE: The Rev response element (RRE) of HIV-1 allows for Rev-dependent mRNA export from the nucleus to the cytoplasm.
   1913..2013    +  CDS            Rev (fragment): human immunodeficiency virus 1 (HIV-1) Rev protein; rev; enhances nuclear export of unspliced and incompletely spliced viral mRNAs
   2058..2175    +  misc_feature   cPPT/CTS: central polypurine tract and central termination sequence of HIV-1
   2223..3401    +  promoter       EF-1α promoter: strong constitutive promoter for human elongation factor EF-1α
   3422..3442    +  protein_bind   attB1: mutant version of attB; core recombination site for the Gateway® BP reaction BP Clonase™
   3448..6651    +  CDS            PIK3CA: PK3CA_HUMAN - Experimental evidence at protein level: Swiss-Prot protein existence level 1. Phosphoinositide-3-kinase (PI3K) phosphorylates phosphatidylinositol (PI) and its phosphorylated derivatives at position 3 of the inositol ring to produce 3-phosphoinositides (PubMed:15135396, PubMed:23936502, PubMed:28676499). Uses ATP and PtdIns(4,5)P2 (phosphatidylinositol 4,5-bisphosphate) to generate phosphatidylinositol 3,4,5-trisphosphate (PIP3) (PubMed:15135396, PubMed:28676499). PIP3 plays a key role by recruiting PH domain- containing proteins to the membrane, including AKT1 and PDPK1, activat
   6656..6680    -  protein_bind   attB2: mutant version of attB; recombination site for the Gateway® BP reaction BP Clonase™
   6733..6774    +  CDS            V5 tag: epitope tag from simian virus 5
   6900..7362    +  misc_feature   IRES: internal ribosome entry site (IRES) of the encephalomyocarditis virus (EMCV)
   7376..8095    +  CDS            EGFP: the original enhanced GFP (Yang et al., 1996) mammalian codon-optimized
   8109..8697    +  misc_feature   WPRE: woodchuck hepatitis virus posttranscriptional regulatory element
   8705..8770    +  CDS            nef (fragment): NEF_HV1Z2 - Experimental evidence at protein level: Swiss-Prot protein existence level 1. Extracellular Nef protein targets CD4(+) T-lymphocytes for apoptosis by interacting with CXCR4 surface receptors. From Human immunodeficiency virus type 1 group M subtype D (isolate Z2/CDC-Z34) (HIV-1).
   8772..9005    +  LTR            3' LTR (ΔU3): self-inactivating 3' long terminal repeat (LTR) from HIV-1
   9210..9314    +  promoter       AmpR promoter: bla
   9315..10175   +  CDS            AmpR: β-lactamase; bla; confers resistance to ampicillin, carbenicillin, and related antibiotics
  10346..10934   +  rep_origin     ori: high-copy-number ColE1/pMB1/pBR322/pUC origin of replication
  11117..11171   +  CDS            lacI (fragment): lac repressor; lacI; The lac repressor binds to the lac operator to inhibit transcription in E. coli. This inhibition can be relieved by adding lactose or isopropyl-β-D-thiogalactopyranoside (IPTG).
  11177..11270   +  rep_origin     SV40 ori (fragment): SV40 origin of replication
  11295..11332   +  CDS            lacI (fragment): lac repressor; lacI; The lac repressor binds to the lac operator to inhibit transcription in E. coli. This inhibition can be relieved by adding lactose or isopropyl-β-D-thiogalactopyranoside (IPTG).
  11345..11366   +  protein_bind   CAP binding site: CAP binding activates transcription in the presence of cAMP. E. coli catabolite activator protein
  11381..11411   +  promoter       lac promoter: promoter for the E. coli lac operon
  11415..11437   +  protein_bind   lac operator (fragment): The lac repressor binds to the lac operator to inhibit transcription in E. coli. This inhibition can be relieved by adding lactose or isopropyl-β-D-thiogalactopyranoside (IPTG). lac repressor encoded by lacI
  11469..11552   +  polyA_signal   SV40 poly(A) signal (fragment): SV40 polyadenylation signal
  11719..329     +  CDS            nef (fragment) (across the origin): NEF_HV1BR - Experimental evidence at protein level: Swiss-Prot protein existence level 1. Extracellular Nef protein targets CD4(+) T-lymphocytes for apoptosis by interacting with CXCR4 surface receptors (PubMed:14990729). From Human immunodeficiency virus type 1 group M subtype B (isolate BRU/LAI) (HIV-1).
