[The description below was written by a language model from this plasmid's Addgene catalogue record and pLannotate feature annotations shown in this document.]
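Description:
pHAGE-PIK3CA-E365K is an 11.7 kb HIV-1-derived lentiviral expression plasmid built on the pHAGE backbone and carrying human PIK3CA, the gene for the p110-alpha catalytic subunit of phosphoinositide 3-kinase, with the E365K point mutation. In bacteria it is maintained through a high-copy ColE1/pUC-type origin and selected with ampicillin via the β-lactamase gene. The annotated backbone also contains small remnants of lac regulatory sequences, an SV40 origin and an SV40 poly(A) signal, which appear to be cloning leftovers rather than functional parts of the payload.

The viral transfer cassette runs from a truncated 5' LTR to a self-inactivating ΔU3 3' LTR. It includes the Ψ packaging signal with an adjoining gag fragment, the Rev response element for Rev-dependent nuclear export of the genomic RNA, and the cPPT/CTS, which aids nuclear import in transduced cells. Within it, the constitutive human EF-1α promoter drives the PIK3CA open reading frame. The ORF is flanked by attB1 and attB2 sites, which reflects its introduction by Gateway recombination. A V5 epitope tag lies just downstream of attB2, but the record does not state whether it is fused in frame to the kinase, which depends on whether the ORF retains a stop codon. An EMCV IRES then allows EGFP to be translated from the same transcript, marking transduced cells, and a WPRE enhances transcript expression.

The stated purpose is lentiviral expression of PIK3CA E365K. The plasmid comes from a study that systematically annotated the functional effects of somatic cancer mutations, so it suits stable delivery of this variant into mammalian cells for comparison with other alleles.
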