Addgene plasmid #116470: pHAGE-PIK3CA-E365K
Purpose: Lentiviral expression of PIK3CA E365K
Depositing lab: Gordon Mills & Kenneth Scott. Depositing organization: Baylor College of Medicine. Publication: Systematic Functional Annotation of Somatic Mutations in Cancer. Ng PK, Li J, Jeong KJ, Shao S, Chen H, Tsang YH, Sengupta S, Wang Z, Bhavana VH, Tran R, Soewito S, Minussi DC, Moreno D, Kong K, Dogruluk T, Lu H, Gao J, Tokheim C, Zhou DC, Johnson AM, Zeng J, Ip CKM, Ju Z, Wester M, Yu S, Li Y, Vellano CP, Schultz N, Karchin R, Ding L, Lu Y, Cheung LWT, Chen K, Shaw KR, Meric-Bernstam F, Scott KL, Yi S, Sahni N, Liang H, Mills GB. Cancer Cell. 2018 Mar 12;33(3):450-462.e10. doi: 10.1016/j.ccell.2018.01.021. PubMed 29533785.
Backbone
  Vector backbone: pHAGE
  Vector type: Lentiviral
Growth in bacteria
  Bacterial resistance: Ampicillin, 100 μg/mL
  Growth temperature: 37°C
  Growth strain: Stbl3
  Copy number: High Copy
Gene/Insert
  Gene/Insert name: PIK3CA
  Species: H. sapiens (human)
  Mutation: E365K
  Entrez Gene: PIK3CA (a.k.a. CCM4, CLAPO, CLOVE, CWS5, HMH, MCAP, MCM, MCMTC, PI3K, PI3K-alpha, p110-alpha)
  Cloning method: Gateway Cloning
Terms and licenses: Academic/Nonprofit Terms; Industry Terms: Not Available to Industry
How to cite: pHAGE-PIK3CA-E365K was a gift from Gordon Mills & Kenneth Scott (Addgene plasmid # 116470 ; http://n2t.net/addgene:116470 ; RRID:Addgene_116470)
