>Addgene plasmid #116470 | pHAGE-PIK3CA-E365K | depositor partial sequence | sequence record 219344 | insert
ATGCCTCCACGACCATCATCAGGTGAACTGTGGGGCATCCACTTGATGCCCCCAAGAATCCTAGTAGAAT
GTTTACTACCAAATGGAATGATAGTGACTTTAGAATGCCTCCGTGAGGCTACATTAATAACCATAAAGCA
TGAACTATTTAAAGAAGCAAGAAAATACCCCCTCCATCAACTTCTTCAAGATGAATCTTCTTACATTTTC
GTAAGTGTTACTCAAGAAGCAGAAAGGGAAGAATTTTTTGATGAAACAAGACGACTTTGTGACCTTCGGC
TTTTTCAACCCTTTTTAAAAGTAATTGAACCAGTAGGCAACCGTGAAGAAAAGATCCTCAATCGAGAAAT
TGGTTTTGCTATCGGCATGCCAGTGTGTGAATTTGATATGGTTAAAGATCCAGAAGTACAGGACTTCCGA
AGAAATATTCTGAACGTTTGTAAAGAAGCTGTGGATCTTAGGGACCTCAATTCACCTCATAGTAGAGCAA
TGTATGTCTATCCTCCAAATGTAGAATCTTCACCAGAATTGCCAAAGCACATATATAATAAATTAGATAA
AGGGCAAATAATAGTGGTGATCTGGGTAATAGTTTCTCCAAATAATGACAAGCAGAAGTATACTCTGAAA
ATCAACCATGACTGTGTACCAGAACAAGTAATTGCTGAAGCAATCAGGAAAAAAACTCGAAGTATGTTGC
TATCCTCTGAACAACTAAAACTCTGTGTTTTAGAATATCAGGGCAAGTATATTTTAAAAGTGTGTGGATG
TGATGAATACTTCCTAGAAAAATATCCTCTGAGTCAGTATAAGTATATAAGAAGCTGTATAATGCTTGGG
AGGATGCCCAATTTGATGTTGATGGCTAAAGAAAGCCTTTATTCTCAACTGCCAATGGACTGTTTTACAA
TGCCATCTTATTCCAGACGCATTTCCACAGCTACACCATATATGAATGGAGAAACATCTACAAAATCCCT
TTGGGTTATAAATAGTGCACTCAGAATAAAAATTCTTTGTGCAACCTACGTGAATGTAAATATTCGAGAC
ATTGATAAGATCTATGTTCGAACAGGTATCTACCATGGAGGAAAACCCTTATGTGACAATGTGAACACTC
AAAGAGTACCTTGTTCCAATCCCAGGTGGAATGAATGGCTGAATTATGATATATACATTCCTGATCTTCC
TCGTGCTGCTCGACTTTGCCTTTCCATTTGCTCTGTTAAAGGCCGAAAGGGTGCTAAAGAGGAACACTGT
CCATTGGCATGGGGAAATATAAACTTGTTTGATTACACAGACACTCTAGTATCTGGAAAAATGGCTTTGA
ATCTTTGGCCAGTACCTCATGGATTAGAAGATTTGCTGAACCCTATTGGTGTTACTGGATCAAATCCAAA
TAAAGAAACTCCATGCTTAGAGTTGGAGTTTGACTGGTTCAGCAGTGTGGTAAAGTTCCCAGATATGTCA
GTGATTGAAGAGCATGCCAATTGGTCTGTATCCCGAGAAGCAGGATTTAGCTATTCCCACGCAGGACTGA
GTAACAGACTAGCTAGAGACAATGAATTAAGGGAAAATGACAAAGAACAGCTCAAAGCAATTTCTACACG
AGATCCTCTCTCTGAAATCACTGAGCAGGAGAAAGATTTTCTATGGAGTCACAGACACTATTGTGTAACT
ATCCCCGAAATTCTACCCAAATTGCTTCTGTCTGTTAAATGGAATTCTAGAGATGAAGTAGCCCAGATGT
ATTGCTTGGTAAAAGATTGGCCTCCAATCAAACCTGAACAGGCTATGGAACTTCTGGACTGTAATTACCC
AGATCCTATGGTTCGAGGTTTTGCTGTTCGGTGCTTGGAAAAATATTTAACAGATGACAAACTTTCTCAG
TATTTAATTCAGCTAGTACAGGTCCTAAAATATGAACAATATTTGGATAACTTGCTTGTGAGATTTTTAC
TGAAGAAAGCATTGACTAATCAAAGGATTGGGCACTTTTTCTTTTGGCATTTAAAATCTGAGATGCACAA
TAAAACAGTTAGCCAGAGGTTTGGCCTGCTTTTGGAGTCCTATTGTCGTGCATGTGGGATGTATTTGAAG
CACCTGAATAGGCAAGTCGAGGCAATGGAAAAGCTCATTAACTTAACTGACATTCTCAAACAGGAGAAGA
AGGATGAAACACAAAAGGTACAGATGAAGTTTTTAGTTGAGCAAATGAGGCGACCAGATTTCATGGATGC
TCTACAGGGCTTTCTGTCTCCTCTAAACCCTGCTCATCAACTAGGAAACCTCAGGCTTGAAGAGTGTCGA
ATTATGTCCTCTGCAAAAAGGCCACTGTGGTTGAATTGGGAGAACCCAGACATCATGTCAGAGTTACTGT
TTCAGAACAATGAGATCATCTTTAAAAATGGGGATGATTTACGGCAAGATATGCTAACACTTCAAATTAT
TCGTATTATGGAAAATATCTGGCAAAATCAAGGTCTTGATCTTCGAATGTTACCTTATGGTTGTCTGTCA
ATCGGTGACTGTGTGGGACTTATTGAGGTGGTGCGAAATTCTCACACTATTATGCAAATTCAGTGCAAAG
GCGGCTTGAAAGGTGCACTGCAGTTCAACAGCCACACACTACATCAGTGGCTCAAAGACAAGAACAAAGG
AGAAATATATGATGCAGCCATTGACCTGTTTACACGTTCATGTGCTGGATACTGTGTAGCTACCTTCATT
TTGGGAATTGGAGATCGTCACAATAGTAACATCATGGTGAAAGACGATGGACAACTGTTTCATATAGATT
TTGGACACTTTTTGGATCACAAGAAGAAAAAATTTGGTTATAAACGAGAACGTGTGCCATTTGTTTTGAC
ACAGGATTTCTTAATAGTGATTAGTAAAGGAGCCCAAGAATGCACAAAGACAAGAGAATTTGAGAGGTTT
CAGGAGATGTGTTACAAGGCTTATCTAGCTATTCGACAGCATGCCAATCTCTTCATAAATCTTTTCTCAA
TGATGCTTGGCTCTGGAATGCCAGAACTACAATCTTTTGATGACATTGCATACATTCGAAAGACCCTAGC
CTTAGATAAAACTGAGCAAGAGGCTTTGGAGTATTTCATGAAACAAATGAATGATGCACATCATGGTGGC
TGGACAACAAAAATGGATTGGATCTTCCACACAATTAAACAGCATGCATTGAACTGA
